Addgene plasmid #129951: pRDAX-218 N-Tag Venus173/155[1] L20 FKBP EBPF2
Purpose: PPI (BiFC/TriFC) assay vector
Depositing lab: Gary Lewin. Depositing organization: Max-Delbrueck-Centrum fuer Molekulare Medizin (MDC).
Backbone
  Vector backbone: custom built
  Vector type: Mammalian Expression
Growth in bacteria
  Bacterial resistance: Ampicillin, 100 μg/mL
  Growth temperature: 37°C
  Growth strain: DH5alpha
  Copy number: High Copy
Gene/Insert
  Gene/Insert name: FKBP
  Species: M. musculus (mouse)
  Cloning method: Restriction Enzyme; 5′ cloning site unknown (unknown if destroyed); 3′ cloning site unknown (unknown if destroyed)
Terms and licenses: Academic/Nonprofit Terms; Industry Terms: Not Available to Industry
How to cite: pRDAX-218 N-Tag Venus173/155[1] L20 FKBP EBPF2 was a gift from Gary Lewin (Addgene plasmid # 129951 ; http://n2t.net/addgene:129951 ; RRID:Addgene_129951)
