[The description below was written by a language model from this plasmid's Addgene catalogue record and pLannotate feature annotations shown in this document.]
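Description:
pRDAX-218 N-Tag Venus173/155[1] L20 FKBP EBPF2 is a custom-built mammalian expression plasmid of about 6.8 kb, designed as a component of a protein–protein interaction assay based on bimolecular or trimolecular fluorescence complementation (BiFC/TriFC). It is propagated in E. coli as a high-copy plasmid through a ColE1/pUC-type origin and is selected with ampicillin via the β-lactamase gene and its own promoter.

The expression unit is driven by the human CMV immediate-early enhancer and promoter, followed by a chimeric β-globin/immunoglobulin intron that promotes efficient processing of the transcript. The first open reading frame begins with a fragment of the yellow fluorescent protein Venus, placed N-terminally to the test protein. The name suggests split points at residues 173/155 and an "L20" linker, consistent with the short gap between the two annotated coding features, although the record does not spell these details out. The fused partner is FKBP, catalogued as mouse. The annotation software matches it to DmrB, the F36V variant of FKBP12 that binds synthetic dimerizing ligands, so the exact variant should be confirmed from the sequence. On its own the Venus fragment is non-fluorescent, and signal arises only when an interacting partner brings the complementary fragment(s) into proximity.

Downstream, an EMCV IRES directs translation of EBFP2 from the same transcript, giving a blue marker for transfected cells and for normalizing expression. A second chimeric intron, a WPRE, and the bGH polyadenylation signal complete the cassette. A T3 promoter, a β-globin fragment, and a rabbit β-globin poly(A) signal lie further downstream, apparently as backbone remnants.
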