Features (pLannotate 1.2.2; 17 found; start..end, strand, type, name):
    155..532     +  enhancer       CMV enhancer: human cytomegalovirus immediate early enhancer
    534..733     +  promoter       CMV promoter: human cytomegalovirus (CMV) immediate early promoter
    872..1004    +  intron         chimeric intron: chimera between introns from human β-globin and immunoglobulin heavy chain genes
   1025..1543    +  CDS            Venus (fragment): Venus is a basic (constitutively fluorescent) yellow fluorescent protein published in 2002, derived from Aequorea victoria. It is reported to be a rapidly-maturing weak dimer with moderate acid sensitivity.
   1604..1924    +  CDS            DmrB: F36V mutant of FK506-binding protein FKBP12 binds synthetic ligands that do not bind wild-type FKBP
   1941..2527    +  misc_feature   IRES2: internal ribosome entry site (IRES) of the encephalomyocarditis virus (EMCV)
   2528..3247    +  CDS            EBFP2: enhanced blue variant of GFP (Ai et al., 2007) mammalian codon-optimized
   3293..3425    +  intron         chimeric intron: chimera between introns from human β-globin and immunoglobulin heavy chain genes
   3434..4022    +  misc_feature   WPRE: woodchuck hepatitis virus posttranscriptional regulatory element
   4026..4042    +  misc_feature   MCS (fragment): pUC18/19 multiple cloning site
   4055..4166    +  polyA_signal   bGH poly(A) signal: bovine growth hormone polyadenylation signal
   4262..4280    -  promoter       T3 promoter: promoter for bacteriophage T3 RNA polymerase
   4339..4413    +  CDS            HBB (fragment): HBB_PONPY - Experimental evidence at transcript level: Swiss-Prot protein existence level 2. Involved in oxygen transport from the lung to the various peripheral tissues. From Pongo pygmaeus (Bornean orangutan).
   4484..4539    +  polyA_signal   β-globin poly(A) signal: rabbit β-globin polyadenylation signal (Gil and Proudfoot, 1987)
   4918..5506    -  rep_origin     ori: high-copy-number ColE1/pMB1/pBR322/pUC origin of replication
   5677..6537    -  CDS            AmpR: β-lactamase; bla; confers resistance to ampicillin, carbenicillin, and related antibiotics
   6538..6642    -  promoter       AmpR promoter: bla
>Addgene plasmid #129951 | pRDAX-218 N-Tag Venus173/155[1] L20 FKBP EBPF2 | addgene full sequence | sequence record 266227 | Addgene NGS Result
GCCTGCCTCCAGGCCTCAATATTGGCCATTAGCCATATTATTCATTGGTTATATAGCATAAATCAATATT
GGCTATTGGCCATTGCATACGTTGTATCTATATCATAATATGTACATTTATATTGGCTCATGTCCAATAT
GACCGCCATGTTGGCATTGATTATTGACTAGTTATTAATAGTAATCAATTACGGGGTCATTAGTTCATAG
CCCATATATGGAGTTCCGCGTTACATAACTTACGGTAAATGGCCCGCCTGGCTGACCGCCCAACGACCCC
CGCCCATTGACGTCAATAATGACGTATGTTCCCATAGTAACGCCAATAGGGACTTTCCATTGACGTCAAT
GGGTGGAGTATTTACGGTAAACTGCCCACTTGGCAGTACATCAAGTGTATCATATGCCAAGTCCGCCCCC
TATTGACGTCAATGACGGTAAATGGCCCGCCTGGCATTATGCCCAGTACATGACCTTACGGGACTTTCCT
ACTTGGCAGTACATCTACGTATTAGTCATCGCTATTACCATGGTGATGCGGTTTTGGCAGTACACCAATG
GGCGTGGATAGCGGTTTGACTCACGGGGATTTCCAAGTCTCCACCCCATTGACGTCAATGGGAGTTTGTT
TTGGCACCAAAATCAACGGGACTTTCCAAAATGTCGTAATAACCCCGCCCCGTTGACGCAAATGGGCGGT
AGGCGTGTACGGTGGGAGGTCTATATAAGCAGAGCTCGTTTAGTGAACCGTCAGATCACTAGAAGCTTTA
TTGCGGTAGTTTATCACAGTTAAATTGCTAACGCAGTCAGTGCTTCTGACACAACAGTCTCGAACTTAAG
CTGCAGAAGTTGGTCGTGAGGCACTGGGCAGGTAAGTATCAAGGTTACAAGACAGGTTTAAGGAGACCAA
TAGAAACTGGGCTTGTCGAGACAGAGAAGACTCTTGCGTTTCTGATAGGCACCTATTGGTCTTACTGACA
TCCACTTTGCCTTTCTCTCCACAGGTGTCCACTCCCAGGCCACCATGGTGTCAAAGGGAGAAGAGTTGTT
TACCGGTGTTGTTCCCATACTGGTGGAACTGGATGGTGACGTCAATGGACACAAGTTTAGCGTTTCTGGC
GAAGGAGAAGGCGATGCTACCTATGGCAAACTGACCCTCAAACTGATCTGTACGACTGGAAAGTTGCCTG
TACCTTGGCCAACACTGGTCACAACCTTGGGCTATGGGCTGCAATGCTTTGCCCGTTATCCTGATCACAT
GAAGCAACATGACTTCTTTAAGTCTGCTATGCCAGAGGGATATGTGCAGGAACGGACTATCTTCTTCAAG
GACGACGGCAACTACAAGACGAGAGCTGAGGTGAAATTTGAGGGTGACACACTGGTGAATCGCATAGAGC
TGAAAGGCATCGACTTCAAAGAAGATGGGAATATTCTCGGGCATAAACTCGAGTACAACTACAATTCCCA
CAACGTGTACATCACTGCCGATAAGCAGAAGAATGGGATTAAGGCGAACTTCAAGATCCGACACAACATC
GAGGGGAGTCCTGGCGGTGGATCCGGAGGCTCTGGGAGCTCTGCCAGCGGTGGCAGCACCTCCGGAGTGC
AGGTGGAAACCATCTCCCCAGGAGACGGGCGCACCTTCCCCAAGCGCGGCCAGACCTGCGTGGTGCACTA
CACCGGGATGCTTGAAGATGGAAAGAAATTTGATTCCTCCCGGGACAGAAACAAGCCCTTTAAGTTTATG
CTAGGCAAGCAGGAGGTGATCCGAGGCTGGGAAGAAGGGGTTGCCCAGATGAGTGTGGGTCAGAGAGCCA
AACTGACTATATCTCCAGATTATGCCTATGGTGCCACTGGGCACCCAGGCATCATCCCACCACATGCCAC
TCTCGTCTTCGATGTGGAGCTTCTAAAACTGGAATAAGAATTCAGATCCGCCCCTCTCCCTCCCCCCCCC
CTAACGTTACTGGCCGAAGCCGCTTGGAATAAGGCCGGTGTGCGTTTGTCTATATGTTATTTTCCACCAT
ATTGCCGTCTTTTGGCAATGTGAGGGCCCGGAAACCTGGCCCTGTCTTCTTGACGAGCATTCCTAGGGGT
CTTTCCCCTCTCGCCAAAGGAATGCAAGGTCTGTTGAATGTCGTGAAGGAAGCAGTTCCTCTGGTAGCTT
CTTGAAGACAAACAACGTCTGTAGCGACCCTTTGCAGGCAGCGGAACCCCCCACCTGGCGACAGGTGCCT
CTGCGGCCAAAAGCCACGTGTATAAGATACACCTGCAAAGGCGGCACAACCCCAGTGCCACGTTGTGAGT
TGGATAGTTGTGGAAAGAGTCAAATGGCTCTCCTCAAGCGTATTCAACAAGGGGCTGAAGGATGCCCAGA
AGGTACCCCATTGTATGGGATCTGATCTGGGGCCTCGGTACACATGCTTTACATGTGTTTAGTCGAGGTT
AAAAAAACGTCTAGGCCCCCCGAACCACGGGGACGTGGTTTTCCTTTGAAAAACACGATGATAATATGGC
CACAACCATGGTGAGCAAGGGCGAGGAGCTGTTCACCGGGGTGGTGCCCATCCTGGTCGAGCTGGACGGC
GACGTAAACGGCCACAAGTTCAGCGTGAGGGGCGAGGGCGAGGGCGATGCCACCAACGGCAAGCTGACCC
TGAAGTTCATCTGCACCACCGGCAAGCTGCCCGTGCCCTGGCCCACCCTCGTGACCACCCTGAGCCACGG
CGTGCAGTGCTTCGCCCGCTACCCCGACCACATGAAGCAGCACGACTTCTTCAAGTCCGCCATGCCCGAA
GGCTACGTCCAGGAGCGCACCATCTTCTTCAAGGACGACGGCACCTACAAGACCCGCGCCGAGGTGAAGT
TCGAGGGCGACACCCTGGTGAACCGCATCGAGCTGAAGGGCGTCGACTTCAAGGAGGACGGCAACATCCT
GGGGCACAAGCTGGAGTACAACTTCAACAGCCACAACATCTATATCATGGCCGTCAAGCAGAAGAACGGC
ATCAAGGTGAACTTCAAGATCCGCCACAACGTGGAGGACGGCAGCGTGCAGCTCGCCGACCACTACCAGC
AGAACACCCCCATCGGCGACGGCCCCGTGCTGCTGCCCGACAGCCACTACCTGAGCACCCAGTCCGTGCT
GAGCAAAGACCCCAACGAGAAGCGCGATCACATGGTCCTGCTGGAGTTCCGCACCGCCGCCGGGATCACT
CTCGGCATGGACGAGCTGTACAAGTAAACCGGTGCTCGAGGTACCGATGAATAGCTAAGGTAGAGGCCGC
AGGTAAGTATCAAGGTTACAAGACAGGTTTAAGGAGACCAATAGAAACTGGGCTTGTCGAGACAGAGAAG
ACTCTTGCGTTTCTGATAGGCACCTATTGGTCTTACTGACATCCACTTTGCCTTTCTCTCCACAGGTGTC
GACAATCAACCTCTGGATTACAAAATTTGTGAAAGATTGACTGGTATTCTTAACTATGTTGCTCCTTTTA
CGCTATGTGGATACGCTGCTTTAATGCCTTTGTATCATGCTATTGCTTCCCGTATGGCTTTCATTTTCTC
CTCCTTGTATAAATCCTGGTTGCTGTCTCTTTATGAGGAGTTGTGGCCCGTTGTCAGGCAACGTGGCGTG
GTGTGCACTGTGTTTGCTGACGCAACCCCCACTGGTTGGGGCATTGCCACCACCTGTCAGCTCCTTTCCG
GGACTTTCGCTTTCCCCCTCCCTATTGCCACGGCGGAACTCATCGCCGCCTGCCTTGCCCGCTGCTGGAC
AGGGGCTCGGCTGTTGGGCACTGACAATTCCGTGGTGTTGTCGGGGAAGCTGACGTCCTTTCCATGGCTG
CTCGCCTGTGTTGCCACCTGGATTCTGCGCGGGACGTCCTTCTGCTACGTCCCTTCGGCCCTCAATCCAG
CGGACCTTCCTTCCCGCGGCCTGCTGCCGGCTCTGCGGCCTCTTCCGCGTCTTCGCCTTCGCCCTCAGAC
GAGTCGGATCTCCCTTTGGGCCGCCTCCCCGCCTGGAATTCGAGCTCGGTACGATCAGCCTCGACTGTGC
CTTCTAGTTGCCAGCCATCTGTTGTTTGCCCCTCCCCCGTGCCTTCCTTGACCCTGGAAGGTGCCACTCC
CACTGTCCTTTCCTAATAAAATGAGGAAATTGCATCGCATTGTCTGAGTAGGTGTCATTCTATTCTGGGG
GGTGGGGTGGGGCAGGACAGCAAGGGGGAGGATTGGGAAGACAATAGCCCAGCTTTTGTTCCCTTTAGTG
AGGGTTAATTGCGCGCTTGGCGTAATCATGGTCATAGCTGTTTCCTGTGTGAAATTGTTATCCGCTAATT
CACTCCTCAGGTGCAGGCTGCCTATCAGAAGGTGGTGGCTGGTGTGGCCAATGCCCTGGCTCACAAATAC
CACTGAGATCTTTTTCCCTCTGCCAAAAATTATGGGGACATCATGAAGCCCCTTGAGCATCTGACTTCTG
GCTAATAAAGGAAATTTATTTTCATTGCAATAGTGTGTTGGAATTTTTTGTGTCTCTCACTCGGAAGGAC
ATATGGGAGGGCAAATCATTTAAAACATCAGAATGAGTATTTGGTTTAGAGTTTGGCAACATATGCCCAT
ATGCTGGCTGCCATGAACAAAGGTTGGCTATAAAGAGGTCATCAGTATATGAAACAGCCCCCTGCTGTCC
ATTCCTTATTCCATAGAAAAGCCTTGACTTGAGGTTAGATTTTTTTTATATTTTGTTTTGTGTTATTTTT
TTCTTTAACATCCCTAAAATTTTCCTTACATGTTTTACTAGCCAGATTTTTCCTCCTCTCCTGACTACTC
CCAGTCATAGCTGTCCCTCTTCTCTTATGGAGATCGGCCGGCCGCCGGCGTCGACGCGCGCGGCCGCGGC
GCGCCGTTGCTGGCGTTTTTCCATAGGCTCCGCCCCCCTGACGAGCATCACAAAAATCGACGCTCAAGTC
AGAGGTGGCGAAACCCGACAGGACTATAAAGATACCAGGCGTTTCCCCCTGGAAGCTCCCTCGTGCGCTC
TCCTGTTCCGACCCTGCCGCTTACCGGATACCTGTCCGCCTTTCTCCCTTCGGGAAGCGTGGCGCTTTCT
CATAGCTCACGCTGTAGGTATCTCAGTTCGGTGTAGGTCGTTCGCTCCAAGCTGGGCTGTGTGCACGAAC
CCCCCGTTCAGCCCGACCGCTGCGCCTTATCCGGTAACTATCGTCTTGAGTCCAACCCGGTAAGACACGA
CTTATCGCCACTGGCAGCAGCCACTGGTAACAGGATTAGCAGAGCGAGGTATGTAGGCGGTGCTACAGAG
TTCTTGAAGTGGTGGCCTAACTACGGCTACACTAGAAGAACAGTATTTGGTATCTGCGCTCTGCTGAAGC
CAGTTACCTTCGGAAAAAGAGTTGGTAGCTCTTGATCCGGCAAACAAACCACCGCTGGTAGCGGTGGTTT
TTTTGTTTGCAAGCAGCAGATTACGCGCAGAAAAAAAGGATCTCAAGAAGATCCTTTGATCTTTTCTACG
GGGTCTGACGCTCAGTGGAACGAAAACTCACGTTAAGGGATTTTGGTCATGAGATTATCAAAAAGGATCT
TCACCTAGATCCTTTTAAATTAAAAATGAAGTTTTAAATCAATCTAAAGTATATATGAGTAAACTTGGTC
TGACAGTTACCAATGCTTAATCAGTGAGGCACCTATCTCAGCGATCTGTCTATTTCGTTCATCCATAGTT
GCCTGACTCCCCGTCGTGTAGATAACTACGATACGGGAGGGCTTACCATCTGGCCCCAGTGCTGCAATGA
TACCGCGAGACCCACGCTCACCGGCTCCAGATTTATCAGCAATAAACCAGCCAGCCGGAAGGGCCGAGCG
CAGAAGTGGTCCTGCAACTTTATCCGCCTCCATCCAGTCTATTAATTGTTGCCGGGAAGCTAGAGTAAGT
AGTTCGCCAGTTAATAGTTTGCGCAACGTTGTTGCCATTGCTACAGGCATCGTGGTGTCACGCTCGTCGT
TTGGTATGGCTTCATTCAGCTCCGGTTCCCAACGATCAAGGCGAGTTACATGATCCCCCATGTTGTGCAA
AAAAGCGGTTAGCTCCTTCGGTCCTCCGATCGTTGTCAGAAGTAAGTTGGCCGCAGTGTTATCACTCATG
GTTATGGCAGCACTGCATAATTCTCTTACTGTCATGCCATCCGTAAGATGCTTTTCTGTGACTGGTGAGT
ACTCAACCAAGTCATTCTGAGAATAGTGTATGCGGCGACCGAGTTGCTCTTGCCCGGCGTCAATACGGGA
TAATACCGCGCCACATAGCAGAACTTTAAAAGTGCTCATCATTGGAAAACGTTCTTCGGGGCGAAAACTC
TCAAGGATCTTACCGCTGTTGAGATCCAGTTCGATGTAACCCACTCGTGCACCCAACTGATCTTCAGCAT
CTTTTACTTTCACCAGCGTTTCTGGGTGAGCAAAAACAGGAAGGCAAAATGCCGCAAAAAAGGGAATAAG
GGCGACACGGAAATGTTGAATACTCATACTCTTCCTTTTTCAATATTATTGAAGCATTTATCAGGGTTAT
TGTCTCATGAGCGGATACATATTTGAATGTATTTAGAAAAATAAACAAATAGGGGTTCCGCGCACATTTC
CCCGAAAAGTGCCACCTGACGTCTAAGAAACCATTATTATCATGACATTAACCTATAAAAATAGGCGTAT
CACGAGGCCCTTTCGTCTACGCGCGCGCCGGCGGCGCGCCGTCGACGGCCGGCCGCGGCCGC
